>Addgene plasmid #56647 | mPapaya-Zyxin-6 | depositor partial sequence | sequence record 87536 | insert sequence
ATCCGCTAGCGCTACCGGACTCAGATCTCGAGCTCAAGCTTCGAATTCCATGGCGGCCCCCCGCCCGTCT
CCCGCGATCCCCGTTTCGGTCTCGGCTCCGGCTTTTTACGCCCCGCAGAAGAAGTTCGGCCCTGTGGTGG
CCCCAAAGCCCAAAGTGAATCCCTTCCGGCCCAGGGACAGCGAGCCTCCCCCGGCACCCGGGGCCCAGCG
CGCACAGATGGGCCGGGTGGGCGATATTCCCCCGCCGCCCCCGGAAGACTTTCCCCTGCCTCCACCTCCC
CTTGCTGGGGATGGCGACGATGCAGAGGGTGCTCTGGGAGGTGCCTTCCCGCCGCCCCCTCCCCCGATCG
AGGAATCATTTCCCCCTGCGCCTCTGGAGGAGGAGATCTTCCCTTCCCCGCCGCCTCCTCCGGAGGAGGA
GGGAGGGCCTGAGGCCCCCATACCGCCCCCACCACAGCCCAGGGAGAAGGTGAGCAGTATTGATTTGGAG
ATCGACTCTCTGTCCTCACTGCTGGATGACATGACCAAGAATGATCCTTTCAAAGCCCGGGTGTCATCTG
GATATGTGCCCCCACCAGTGGCCACTCCATTCAGTTCCAAGTCCAGTACCAAGCCTGCAGCCGGGGGCAC
AGCACCCCTGCCTCCTTGGAAGTCCCCTTCCAGCTCCCAGCCTCTGCCCCAGGTTCCGGCTCCGGCTCAG
AGCCAGACACAGTTCCATGTTCAGCCCCAGCCCCAGCCCAAGCCTCAGGTCCAACTCCATGTCCAGTCCC
AGACCCAGCCTGTGTCTTTGGCTAACACCCAGCCCCGAGGGCCCCCAGCCTCATCTCCGGCTCCAGCCCC
TAAGTTTTCTCCAGTGACTCCTAAGTTTACTCCTGTGGCTTCCAAGTTCAGTCCTGGAGCCCCAGGTGGA
TCTGGGTCACAACCAAATCAAAAATTGGGGCACCCCGAAGCTCTTTCTGCTGGCACAGGCTCCCCTCAAC
CTCCCAGCTTCACCTATGCCCAGCAGAGGGAGAAGCCCCGAGTGCAGGAGAAGCAGCACCCCGTGCCCCC
ACCGGCTCAGAACCAAAACCAGGTGCGCTCCCCTGGGGCCCCAGGGCCCCTGACTCTGAAGGAGGTGGAG
GAGCTGGAGCAGCTGACCCAGCAGCTAATGCAGGACATGGAGCATCCTCAGAGGCAGAATGTGGCTGTCA
ACGAACTCTGCGGCCGATGCCATCAACCCCTGGCCCGGGCGCAGCCAGCCGTCCGCGCTCTAGGGCAGCT
GTTCCACATCGCCTGCTTCACCTGCCACCAGTGTGCGCAGCAGCTCCAGGGCCAGCAGTTCTACAGTCTG
GAGGGGGCGCCGTACTGCGAGGGCTGTTACACTGACACCCTGGAGAAGTGTAACACCTGCGGGGAGCCCA
TCACTGACCGCATGCTGAGGGCCACGGGCAAGGCCTATCACCCGCACTGCTTCACCTGTGTGGTCTGCGC
CCGCCCCCTGGAGGGCACCTCCTTCATCGTGGACCAGGCCAACCGGCCCCACTGTGTCCCCGACTACCAC
AAGCAGTACGCCCCGAGGTGCTCCGTCTGCTCTGAGCCCATCATGCCTGAGCCTGGCCGAGATGAGACTG
TGCGAGTGGTCGCCCTGGACAAGAACTTCCACATGAAGTGTTACAAGTGTGAGGACTGCGGGAAGCCCCT
GTCGATTGAGGCAGATGACAATGGCTGCTTCCCCCTGGACGGTCACGTGCTCTGTCGGAAGTGCCACACT
GCTAGAGCCCAGACGGATCCACCGGTCGCCACCATGGTGAGCAAGGGCGAGGGGCAATCGAAGCATGGGC
TAAAGGAGGAGATGACGGTGAAGTACCACATGGAAGGTTGCGTTAATGGTCACAAATTTGTCATTACTGG
AGAGGGCATTGGAAACCCTTTTAAGGGTAAGCAAACTGCAAATTTGTGTGTGATAGAAGGAGGCCCGCTG
CCGTTCTCGGAGGACATTTTAAGTCCGGGTTTTAAATATGGTGACCGGATTTTCACAGAGTACCCACAGG
ATATTGTAGATTACTTCAAGAACTCATGTCCAGCGGGCTATACGTGGGAAAGGAGCTTCCTCTTTGAGGA
CGGAGCGGTCTGTCGATGCAACGTGGACATAACAGTCTCTGAAAAGGAGAACTGCATCTATCACAAAAGT
ATCTTCAGAGGGGTGAATTTTCCCGCCGACGGCCCCGTAATGAAGAAAATGACCACTAATTGGGAAGCTA
GTACCGAGAAAATTGTGCCTGTTCCAAAGCAAGGGATATTAAAAGGAAAGGTCAAAATGTACCTATTGCT
GAAGGATGGCGGTCGTTATCATTGCCAGTTTGATACGGTATATAAAGCTAAATCAGTGCCCTCCAAGATG
CCAGAATGGCATTTTATACAGCATAAGCTCCTTAGGGAGGACCGCTCTGATGCTAAAAACCAGAAATGGC
AATTAACAGAACATGCAATCGCAGGCATGGACGAGCTGTACAAGTAAGCGGCCGCGACTCTAGATCATAA
TCAGCCATACCACA
