[The description below was written by a language model from this plasmid's Addgene catalogue record.]
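Description:
mPapaya-Zyxin-6 is a mammalian expression plasmid that produces human zyxin (ZYX) fused to mPapaya, an engineered monomeric yellow fluorescent protein derived from a Zoanthus species. The fusion is built on an mPapaya backbone of about 4.75 kb before insertion of the zyxin coding sequence, and transcription is driven by the CMV promoter, a strong constitutive promoter in most mammalian cell lines. The listed 3′ sequencing primer suggests that an SV40 polyadenylation signal lies downstream of the cassette. The record does not state which end of zyxin carries the fluorescent protein. By analogy with similarly named constructs, the "6" may refer to the length of a linker between the two parts, but the record does not confirm this. No feature table is provided, so the remaining backbone elements, including the origin of replication, are not documented here beyond the note that the plasmid is maintained at high copy number.

In bacteria the plasmid is selected with kanamycin, and a neomycin resistance marker allows G418 selection of stably transfected mammalian cells.

Zyxin is a component of focal adhesions, and the stated purpose of the construct is to label these structures. The fusion acts as a live-cell localization marker that places yellow fluorescence at cell–substrate adhesion sites, with a recorded excitation maximum of 530 nm and emission maximum of 541 nm. Constructs of this type are typically used to visualise focal adhesions by fluorescence microscopy, and to show how a fluorescent protein performs as a fusion tag on a well-characterised targeting partner.
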