Addgene plasmid #56647: mPapaya-Zyxin-6
Purpose: Localization: Focal Adhesions, Excitation: 530, Emission: 541
Depositing lab: Michael Davidson. Depositing organization: Florida State University, Tallahassee. Publication: An engineered monomeric Zoanthus sp. yellow fluorescent protein. Hoi H, Howe ES, Ding Y, Zhang W, Baird MA, Sell BR, Allen JR, Davidson MW, Campbell RE. Chem Biol. 2013 Oct 24;20(10):1296-304. doi: 10.1016/j.chembiol.2013.08.008. Epub 2013 Oct 3. PubMed 24094838.
Backbone
  Vector backbone: mPapaya
  Backbone size w/o insert (bp): 4750
  Vector type: Mammalian Expression
  Selectable markers: Neomycin (select with G418)
Growth in bacteria
  Bacterial resistance: Kanamycin, 50 μg/mL
  Growth temperature: 37°C
  Growth strain: DH5alpha
  Copy number: High Copy
Gene/Insert
  Gene/Insert name: Zyxin (alt name: NM_003461)
  Species: H. sapiens (human)
  Entrez Gene: ZYX (a.k.a. ESP-2, HED-2)
  Promoter: CMV
  Tag / fusion protein: mPapaya
  Cloning method: Unknown
  Sequencing primers: 5′ CMV-F; 3′ SV40pA-R
Terms and licenses: Academic/Nonprofit Terms; Industry Terms: Not Available to Industry
Depositor comments: . Excitation = 530; Emission = 541
How to cite: mPapaya-Zyxin-6 was a gift from Michael Davidson (Addgene plasmid # 56647 ; http://n2t.net/addgene:56647 ; RRID:Addgene_56647)
