LOCUS       Exported 6417 bp ds-DNA circular SYN 13-MAY-2021
DEFINITION  Localization: Focal Adhesions, Excitation: 530, Emission: 541.
ACCESSION   .
VERSION     .
KEYWORDS    mPapaya-Zyxin-6
SOURCE      synthetic DNA construct
  ORGANISM  synthetic DNA construct
REFERENCE   1 (bases 1 to 6417)
  AUTHORS   Hoi H, Howe ES, Ding Y, Zhang W, Baird MA, Sell BR, Allen JR,
            Davidson MW, Campbell RE
  TITLE     An engineered monomeric Zoanthus sp. yellow fluorescent protein.
  JOURNAL   Chem Biol. 2013 Oct 24;20(10):1296-304. doi:
            10.1016/j.chembiol.2013.08.008. Epub 2013 Oct 3.
  PUBMED    24094838
REFERENCE   2 (bases 1 to 6417)
  AUTHORS   .
  TITLE     Direct Submission
  JOURNAL   Exported May 13, 2021 from SnapGene Server 1.1.58
            http://www.snapgene.com
FEATURES             Location/Qualifiers
     source          1..6417
                     /organism="synthetic DNA construct"
                     /mol_type="other DNA"
     enhancer        1..304
                     /label=CMV enhancer
                     /note="human cytomegalovirus immediate early enhancer"
     promoter        305..508
                     /label=CMV promoter
                     /note="human cytomegalovirus (CMV) immediate early
                     promoter"
     primer_bind     459..479
                     /label=CMV-F
                     /note="Human CMV immediate early promoter, forward primer"
     regulatory      574..583
                     /regulatory_class="other"
                     /note="vertebrate consensus sequence for strong initiation
                     of translation (Kozak, 1987)"
     regulatory      2304..2313
                     /regulatory_class="other"
                     /note="vertebrate consensus sequence for strong initiation
                     of translation (Kozak, 1987)"
     CDS             2310..3023
                     /codon_start=1
                     /product="monomeric yellow fluorescent protein derived from
                     the Zoanthus fluorescent protein zFP538"
                     /label=mPapaya1
                     /note="mammalian codon-optimized"
                     /translation="MVSKGEGQSKHGLKEEMTVKYHMEGCVNGHKFVITGEGIGNPFKG
                     KQTANLCVIEGGPLPFSEDILSPGFKYGDRIFTEYPQDIVDYFKNSCPAGYTWERSFLF
                     EDGAVCRCNVDITVSEKENCIYHKSIFRGVNFPADGPVMKKMTTNWEASTEKIVPVPKQ
                     GILKGKVKMYLLLKDGGRYHCQFDTVYKAKSVPSKMPEWHFIQHKLLREDRSDAKNQKW
                     QLTEHAIAGMDELYK"
     polyA_signal    3145..3266
                     /label=SV40 poly(A) signal
                     /note="SV40 polyadenylation signal"
     primer_bind     complement(3182..3201)
                     /label=SV40pA-R
                     /note="SV40 polyA, reverse primer"
     primer_bind     3236..3255
                     /label=EBV-rev
                     /note="SV40 polyA terminator, reverse primer"
     rep_origin      complement(3273..3728)
                     /direction=LEFT
                     /label=f1 ori
                     /note="f1 bacteriophage origin of replication; arrow
                     indicates direction of (+) strand synthesis"
     primer_bind     complement(3410..3431)
                     /label=F1ori-F
                     /note="F1 origin, forward primer"
     primer_bind     3622..3641
                     /label=F1ori-R
                     /note="F1 origin, reverse primer"
     promoter        3755..3859
                     /gene="bla"
                     /label=AmpR promoter
     promoter        3861..4218
                     /label=SV40 promoter
                     /note="SV40 enhancer and early promoter"
     primer_bind     complement(3884..3904)
                     /label=pBABE 3'
                     /note="SV40 enhancer, reverse primer for pBABE vectors"
     rep_origin      4069..4204
                     /label=SV40 ori
                     /note="SV40 origin of replication"
     primer_bind     4131..4150
                     /label=SV40pro-F
                     /note="SV40 promoter/origin, forward primer"
     CDS             4253..5047
                     /codon_start=1
                     /gene="aph(3')-II (or nptII)"
                     /product="aminoglycoside phosphotransferase from Tn5"
                     /label=NeoR/KanR
                     /note="confers resistance to neomycin, kanamycin, and G418
                     (Geneticin(R))"
                     /translation="MIEQDGLHAGSPAAWVERLFGYDWAQQTIGCSDAAVFRLSAQGRP
                     VLFVKTDLSGALNELQDEAARLSWLATTGVPCAAVLDVVTEAGRDWLLLGEVPGQDLLS
                     SHLAPAEKVSIMADAMRRLHTLDPATCPFDHQAKHRIERARTRMEAGLVDQDDLDEEHQ
                     GLAPAELFARLKASMPDGEDLVVTHGDACLPNIMVENGRFSGFIDCGRLGVADRYQDIA
                     LATRDIAEELGGEWADRFLVLYGIAAPDSQRIAFYRLLDEFF"
     primer_bind     complement(4307..4326)
                     /label=Neo-R
                     /note="Neomycin resistance gene, reverse primer"
     primer_bind     4917..4936
                     /label=Neo-F
                     /note="Neomycin resistance gene, forward primer"
     primer_bind     complement(5235..5254)
                     /label=TK-pA-R
                     /note="Thymidine kinase polyA, reverse primer"
     polyA_signal    5279..5326
                     /label=HSV TK poly(A) signal
                     /note="herpes simplex virus thymidine kinase
                     polyadenylation signal (Cole and Stacy, 1985)"
     rep_origin      5655..6243
                     /direction=RIGHT
                     /label=ori
                     /note="high-copy-number ColE1/pMB1/pBR322/pUC origin of
                     replication"
     primer_bind     6144..6163
                     /label=pBR322ori-F
                     /note="pBR322 origin, forward primer"
ORIGIN
        1 cgttacataa cttacggtaa atggcccgcc tggctgaccg cccaacgacc cccgcccatt
       61 gacgtcaata atgacgtatg ttcccatagt aacgccaata gggactttcc attgacgtca
      121 atgggtggag tatttacggt aaactgccca cttggcagta catcaagtgt atcatatgcc
      181 aagtacgccc cctattgacg tcaatgacgg taaatggccc gcctggcatt atgcccagta
      241 catgacctta tgggactttc ctacttggca gtacatctac gtattagtca tcgctattac
      301 catggtgatg cggttttggc agtacatcaa tgggcgtgga tagcggtttg actcacgggg
      361 atttccaagt ctccacccca ttgacgtcaa tgggagtttg ttttggcacc aaaatcaacg
      421 ggactttcca aaatgtcgta acaactccgc cccattgacg caaatgggcg gtaggcgtgt
      481 acggtgggag gtctatataa gcagagctgg tttagtgaac cgtcagatcc gctagcgcta
      541 ccggactcag atctcgagct caagcttcga attccatggc ggccccccgc ccgtctcccg
      601 cgatccccgt ttcggtctcg gctccggctt tttacgcccc gcagaagaag ttcggccctg
      661 tggtggcccc aaagcccaaa gtgaatccct tccggcccag ggacagcgag cctcccccgg
      721 cacccggggc ccagcgcgca cagatgggcc gggtgggcga tattcccccg ccgcccccgg
      781 aagactttcc cctgcctcca cctccccttg ctggggatgg cgacgatgca gagggtgctc
      841 tgggaggtgc cttcccgccg ccccctcccc cgatcgagga atcatttccc cctgcgcctc
      901 tggaggagga gatcttccct tccccgccgc ctcctccgga ggaggaggga gggcctgagg
      961 cccccatacc gcccccacca cagcccaggg agaaggtgag cagtattgat ttggagatcg
     1021 actctctgtc ctcactgctg gatgacatga ccaagaatga tcctttcaaa gcccgggtgt
     1081 catctggata tgtgccccca ccagtggcca ctccattcag ttccaagtcc agtaccaagc
     1141 ctgcagccgg gggcacagca cccctgcctc cttggaagtc cccttccagc tcccagcctc
     1201 tgccccaggt tccggctccg gctcagagcc agacacagtt ccatgttcag ccccagcccc
     1261 agcccaagcc tcaggtccaa ctccatgtcc agtcccagac ccagcctgtg tctttggcta
     1321 acacccagcc ccgagggccc ccagcctcat ctccggctcc agcccctaag ttttctccag
     1381 tgactcctaa gtttactcct gtggcttcca agttcagtcc tggagcccca ggtggatctg
     1441 ggtcacaacc aaatcaaaaa ttggggcacc ccgaagctct ttctgctggc acaggctccc
     1501 ctcaacctcc cagcttcacc tatgcccagc agagggagaa gccccgagtg caggagaagc
     1561 agcaccccgt gcccccaccg gctcagaacc aaaaccaggt gcgctcccct ggggccccag
     1621 ggcccctgac tctgaaggag gtggaggagc tggagcagct gacccagcag ctaatgcagg
     1681 acatggagca tcctcagagg cagaatgtgg ctgtcaacga actctgcggc cgatgccatc
     1741 aacccctggc ccgggcgcag ccagccgtcc gcgctctagg gcagctgttc cacatcgcct
     1801 gcttcacctg ccaccagtgt gcgcagcagc tccagggcca gcagttctac agtctggagg
     1861 gggcgccgta ctgcgagggc tgttacactg acaccctgga gaagtgtaac acctgcgggg
     1921 agcccatcac tgaccgcatg ctgagggcca cgggcaaggc ctatcacccg cactgcttca
     1981 cctgtgtggt ctgcgcccgc cccctggagg gcacctcctt catcgtggac caggccaacc
     2041 ggccccactg tgtccccgac taccacaagc agtacgcccc gaggtgctcc gtctgctctg
     2101 agcccatcat gcctgagcct ggccgagatg agactgtgcg agtggtcgcc ctggacaaga
     2161 acttccacat gaagtgttac aagtgtgagg actgcgggaa gcccctgtcg attgaggcag
     2221 atgacaatgg ctgcttcccc ctggacggtc acgtgctctg tcggaagtgc cacactgcta
     2281 gagcccagac ggatccaccg gtcgccacca tggtgagcaa gggcgagggg caatcgaagc
     2341 atgggctaaa ggaggagatg acggtgaagt accacatgga aggttgcgtt aatggtcaca
     2401 aatttgtcat tactggagag ggcattggaa acccttttaa gggtaagcaa actgcaaatt
     2461 tgtgtgtgat agaaggaggc ccgctgccgt tctcggagga cattttaagt ccgggtttta
     2521 aatatggtga ccggattttc acagagtacc cacaggatat tgtagattac ttcaagaact
     2581 catgtccagc gggctatacg tgggaaagga gcttcctctt tgaggacgga gcggtctgtc
     2641 gatgcaacgt ggacataaca gtctctgaaa aggagaactg catctatcac aaaagtatct
     2701 tcagaggggt gaattttccc gccgacggcc ccgtaatgaa gaaaatgacc actaattggg
     2761 aagctagtac cgagaaaatt gtgcctgttc caaagcaagg gatattaaaa ggaaaggtca
     2821 aaatgtacct attgctgaag gatggcggtc gttatcattg ccagtttgat acggtatata
     2881 aagctaaatc agtgccctcc aagatgccag aatggcattt tatacagcat aagctcctta
     2941 gggaggaccg ctctgatgct aaaaaccaga aatggcaatt aacagaacat gcaatcgcag
     3001 gcatggacga gctgtacaag taagcggccg cgactctaga tcataatcag ccataccaca
     3061 tttgtagagg ttttacttgc tttaaaaaac ctcccacacc tccccctgaa cctgaaacat
     3121 aaaatgaatg caattgttgt tgttaacttg tttattgcag cttataatgg ttacaaataa
     3181 agcaatagca tcacaaattt cacaaataaa gcattttttt cactgcattc tagttgtggt
     3241 ttgtccaaac tcatcaatgt atcttaaggc gtaaattgta agcgttaata ttttgttaaa
     3301 attcgcgtta aatttttgtt aaatcagctc attttttaac caataggccg aaatcggcaa
     3361 aatcccttat aaatcaaaag aatagaccga gatagggttg agtgttgttc cagtttggaa
     3421 caagagtcca ctattaaaga acgtggactc caacgtcaaa ggnnnnnnnn nnnnnnnnnn
     3481 nnnnnnnnnn nnnnnnnnnn nnnnnnnnnn ntnnnnnnnn nnnnnnnnnn nnnnnnnnnn
     3541 nnnnnnnnnn nnnnnnnnnn nnnnnnnnnn nnnnnnnnnn nnnnnnnnnn nnnnnnnnnn
     3601 nnngnnnnnn nnnnnnnnnn nnnnnnnnnn nnnnnnnnnn nnnnnnnnnn nnnnnnnnnn
     3661 nnnnnnnnnn nnnnnnnnnn nnnnnnnnnn nnnnnnnnnn nnnnnnnnnn nnnnnnnnnn
     3721 nnnnnnnnca ggtggcactt ttcggggaaa tgtgcgcgga acccctattt gtttattttt
     3781 ctaaatacat tcaaatatgt atccgctcat gagacaataa ccctgataaa tgcttcaata
     3841 atattgaaaa aggaagagtc ctgaggcgga aagaaccagc tgtggaatgt gtgtcagtta
     3901 gggtgtggaa agtccccagg ctccccagca ggcagaagta tgcaaagcat gcatctcaat
     3961 tagtcagcaa ccaggtgtgg aaagtcccca ggctccccag caggcagaag tatgcaaagc
     4021 atgcatctca attagtcagc aaccatagtc ccgcccctaa ctccgcccat cccgccccta
     4081 actccgccca gttccgccca ttctccgccc catggctgac taattttttt tatttatgca
     4141 gaggccgagg ccgcctcggc ctctgagcta ttccagaagt agtgaggagg cttttttgga
     4201 ggcctaggct tttgcaaaga tcgatcaaga gacaggatga ggatcgtttc gcatgattga
     4261 acaagatgga ttgcacgcag gttctccggc cgcttgggtg gagaggctat tcggctatga
     4321 ctgggcacaa cagacaatcg gctgctctga tgccgccgtg ttccggctgt cagcgcaggg
     4381 gcgcccggtt ctttttgtca agaccgacct gtccggtgcc ctgaatgaac tgcaagacga
     4441 ggcagcgcgg ctatcgtggc tggccacgac gggcgttcct tgcgcagctg tgctcgacgt
     4501 tgtcactgaa gcgggaaggg actggctgct attgggcgaa gtgccggggc aggatctcct
     4561 gtcatctcac cttgctcctg ccgagaaagt atccatcatg gctgatgcaa tgcggcggct
     4621 gcatacgctt gatccggcta cctgcccatt cgaccaccaa gcgaaacatc gcatcgagcg
     4681 agcacgtact cggatggaag ccggtcttgt cgatcaggat gatctggacg aagagcatca
     4741 ggggctcgcg ccagccgaac tgttcgccag gctcaaggcg agcatgcccg acggcgagga
     4801 tctcgtcgtg acccatggcg atgcctgctt gccgaatatc atggtggaaa atggccgctt
     4861 ttctggattc atcgactgtg gccggctggg tgtggcggac cgctatcagg acatagcgtt
     4921 ggctacccgt gatattgctg aagagcttgg cggcgaatgg gctgaccgct tcctcgtgct
     4981 ttacggtatc gccgctcccg attcgcagcg catcgccttc tatcgccttc ttgacgagtt
     5041 cttctgagcg ggactctggg gttcgaaatg accgaccaag cgacgcccaa cctgccatca
     5101 cgagatttcg attccaccgc cgccttctat gaaaggttgg gcttcggaat cgttttccgg
     5161 gacgccggct ggatgatcct ccagcgcggg gatctcatgc tggagttctt cgcccaccct
     5221 agggggaggc taactgaaac acggaaggag acaataccgg aaggaacccg cgctatgacg
     5281 gcaataaaaa gacagaataa aacgcacggt gttgggtcgt ttgttcataa acgcggggtt
     5341 cggtcccagg gctggcactc tgtcgatacc ccaccgagac cccattgggg ccaatacgcc
     5401 cgcgtttctt ccttttcccc accccacccc ccaagttcgg gtgaaggccc agggctcgca
     5461 gccaacgtcg gggcggcagg ccctgccata gcctcaggtt actcatatat actttagatt
     5521 gatttaaaac ttcattttta atttaaaagg atctaggtga agatcctttt tgataatctc
     5581 atgaccaaaa tcccttaacg tgagttttcg ttccactgag cgtcagaccc cgtagaaaag
     5641 atcaaaggat cttcttgaga tccttttttt ctgcgcgtaa tctgctgctt gcaaacaaaa
     5701 aaaccaccgc taccagcggt ggtttgtttg ccggatcaag agctaccaac tctttttccg
     5761 aaggtaactg gcttcagcag agcgcagata ccaaatactg ttcttctagt gtagccgtag
     5821 ttaggccacc acttcaagaa ctctgtagca ccgcctacat acctcgctct gctaatcctg
     5881 ttaccagtgg ctgctgccag tggcgataag tcgtgtctta ccgggttgga ctcaagacga
     5941 tagttaccgg ataaggcgca gcggtcgggc tgaacggggg gttcgtgcac acagcccagc
     6001 ttggagcgaa cgacctacac cgaactgaga tacctacagc gtgagctatg agaaagcgcc
     6061 acgcttcccg aagggagaaa ggcggacagg tatccggtaa gcggcagggt cggaacagga
     6121 gagcgcacga gggagcttcc agggggaaac gcctggtatc tttatagtcc tgtcgggttt
     6181 cgccacctct gacttgagcg tcgatttttg tgatgctcgt caggggggcg gagcctatgg
     6241 aaaaacgcca gcaacgcggc ctttttacgg ttcctggcct tttgctggcc ttttgctcac
     6301 atgttctttc ctgcgttatc ccctgattct gtggataacc gtattaccgc catgcattag
     6361 ttattaatag taatcaatta cggggtcatt agttcatagc ccatatatgg agttccg
//
